>Addgene plasmid #23757 | pDONR223-PKM2 | depositor partial sequence | sequence record 10892 | Author sequence
ATGTCGAAGCCCCATAGTGAAGCCGGGACTGCCTTCATTCAGACCCAGCAGCTGCACGCAGCCATGGCTG
ACACATTCCTGGAGCACATGTGCCGCCTGGACATTGATTCACCACCCATCACAGCCCGGAACACTGGCAT
CATCTGTACCATTGGCCCAGCTTCCCGATCAGTGGAGACGTTGAAGGAGATGATTAAGTCTGGAATGAAT
GTGGCTCGTCTGAACTTCTCTCATGGAACTCATGAGTACCATGCGGAGACCATCAAGAATGTGCGCACAG
CCACGGAAAGCTTTGCTTCTGACCCCATCCTCTACCGGCCCGTTGCTGTGGCTCTAGACACTAAAGGACC
TGAGATCCGAACTGGGCTCATCAAGGGCAGCGGCACTGCAGAGGTGGAGCTGAAGAAGGGAGCCACTCTC
AAAATCACGCTGGATAACGCCTACATGGAAAAGTGTGACGAGAACATCCTGTGGCTGGACTACAAGAACA
TCTGCAAGGTGGTGGAAGTGGGCAGCAAGATCTACGTGGATGATGGGCTTATTTCTCTCCAGGTGAAGCA
GAAAGGTGCCGACTTCCTGGTGACGGAGGTGGAAAATGGTGGCTCCTTGGGCAGCAAGAAGGGTGTGAAC
CTTCCTGGGGCTGCTGTGGACTTGCCTGCTGTGTCGGAGAAGGACATCCAGGATCTGAAGTTTGGGGTCG
AGCAGGATGTTGATATGGTGTTTGCGTCATTCATCCGCAAGGCATCTGATGTCCATGAAGTTAGGAAGGT
CCTGGGAGAGAAGGGAAAGAACATCAAGATTATCAGCAAAATCGAGAATCATGAGGGGGTTCGGAGGTTT
GATGAAATCCTGGAGGCCAGTGATGGGATCATGGTGGCTCGTGGTGATCTAGGCATTGAGATTCCTGCAG
AGAAGGTCTTCCTTGCTCAGAAGATGATGATTGGACGGTGCAACCGAGCTGGGAAGCCTGTCATCTGTGC
TACTCAGATGCTGGAGAGCATGATCAAGAAGCCCCGCCCCACTCGGGCTGAAGGCAGTGATGTGGCCAAT
GCAGTCCTGGATGGAGCCGACTGCATCATGCTGTCTGGAGAAACAGCCAAAGGGGACTATCCTCTGGAGG
CTGTGCGCATGCAGCACCTGATTGCCCGTGAGGCAGAGGCTGCCATCTACCACTTGCAATTATTTGAGGA
ACTCCGCCGCCTGGCGCCCATTACCAGCGACCCCACAGAAGCCACCGCCGTGGGTGCCGTGGAGGCCTCC
TTCAAGTGCTGCAGTGGGGCCATAATCGTCCTCACCAAGTCTGGCAGGTCTGCTCACCAGGTGGCCAGAT
ACCGCCCACGTGCCCCCATCATTGCTGTGACCCGGAATCCCCAGACAGCTCGTCAGGCCCACCTGTACCG
TGGCATCTTCCCTGTGCTGTGCAAGGACCCAGTCCAGGAGGCCTGGGCTGAGGACGTGGACCTCCGGGTG
AACTTTGCCATGAATGTTGGCAAGGCCCGAGGCTTCTTCAAGAAGGGAGATGTGGTCATTGTGCTGACCG
GATGGCGCCCTGGCTCCGGCTTCACCAACACCATGCGTGTTGTTCCTGTGCCGTGA
