>Addgene plasmid #23757 | pDONR223-PKM2 | addgene partial sequence | sequence record 29605 | 23757 with M13pUc-fwd
AATGATTTTATTTTGACTGATAGTGACCTGTTCGTTGCAACAAATTGATGAGCAATGCTTTTTTATAATG
CCAACTTTGTACAAAAAAGTTGGCATGTCGAAGCCCCATAGTGAAGCCGGGACTGCCTTCATTCAGACCC
AGCAGCTGCACGCAGCCATGGCTGACACATTCCTGGAGCACATGTGCCGCCTGGACATTGATTCACCACC
CATCACAGCCCGGAACACTGGCATCATCTGTACCATTGGCCCAGCTTCCCGATCAGTGGAGACGTTGAAG
GAGATGATTAAGTCTGGAATGAATGTGGCTCGTCTGAACTTCTCTCATGGAACTCATGAGTACCATGCGG
AGACCATCAAGAATGTGCGCACAGCCACGGAAAGCTTTGCTTCTGACCCCATCCTCTACCGGCCCGTTGC
TGTGGCTCTAGACACTAAAGGACCTGAGATCCGAACTGGGCTCATCAAGGGCAGCGGCACTGCAGAGGTG
GAGCTGAAGAAGGGAGCCACTCTCAAAATCACGCTGGATAACGCCTACATGGAAAAGTGTGACGAGAACA
TCCTGTGGCTGGACTACAAGAACATCTGCAAGGTGGTGGAAGTGGGCAGCAAGATCTACGTGGATGATGG
GCTTATTTCTCTCCAGGTGAAGCAGAAAGGTGCCGACTTCCTGGTGACGG
