[The description below was written by a language model from this plasmid's Addgene catalogue record.]
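Description:
pDONR223-PKM2 is a Gateway entry-type clone built on the Invitrogen pDONR223 donor backbone (about 5 kb without insert) and carrying the human PKM2 open reading frame, which encodes the muscle-type pyruvate kinase from the PKM gene. The insert is roughly 1.6 kb and was introduced by Gateway recombination. The plasmid is maintained in E. coli as a high-copy construct under spectinomycin selection. No feature table accompanies the record, so the origin of replication and the exact recombination sites flanking the insert are not itemised. After recombination into a donor vector, an ORF is normally flanked by attL sites, which allow transfer into attR-containing destination vectors through an LR reaction. M13 forward and reverse primer sites on either side of the insert are listed for sequence verification.

The ORF lacks a stop codon. This lets it be recombined in frame into a destination vector that supplies a C-terminal epitope tag of choice and the terminating codon. The record names no promoter, and the depositors state that the plasmid should not be used directly for transfection, so it is a shuttle and storage clone rather than an expression vector. To express the ORF in mammalian cells, it is meant to be moved into a destination vector, and the depositors point to a companion set of four custom lentiviral vectors (pLX301 to pLX304) for this, available separately. The comments indicate the clone belongs to a larger ORF collection distributed as a kit. The associated publication concerns resistance to RAF inhibition through reactivation of the MAP kinase pathway.
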