Addgene plasmid #23757: pDONR223-PKM2
Depositing lab: William Hahn & David Root. Depositing organization: Dana-Farber Cancer Institute. Publication: COT drives resistance to RAF inhibition through MAP kinase pathway reactivation. Johannessen CM, Boehm JS, Kim SY, Thomas SR, Wardwell L, Johnson LA, Emery CM, Stransky N, Cogdill AP, Barretina J, Caponigro G, Hieronymus H, Murray RR, Salehi-Ashtiani K, Hill DE, Vidal M, Zhao JJ, Yang X, Alkan O, Kim S, Harris JL, Wilson CJ, Myer VE, Finan PM, Root DE, Roberts TM, Golub T, Flaherty KT, Dummer R, Weber BL, Sellers WR, Schlegel R, Wargo JA, Hahn WC, Garraway LA. Nature. 2010 Dec 16;468(7326):968-72. doi: 10.1038/nature09627 PubMed 21107320.
Backbone
  Vector backbone: pDONR223
  Backbone manufacturer: Invitrogen
  Backbone size w/o insert (bp): 5005
  Vector type: Gateway Donor vector
Growth in bacteria
  Bacterial resistance: Spectinomycin, 50 μg/mL
  Growth temperature: 37°C
  Growth strain: DH5alpha
  Copy number: High Copy
Gene/Insert
  Gene/Insert name: PKM2 (alt name: pyruvate kinase, muscle)
  Species: H. sapiens (human)
  Insert size (bp): 1596
  Entrez Gene: PKM (a.k.a. CTHBP, HEL-S-30, OIP3, PK3, PKM2, TCB, THBP1, p58)
  Cloning method: Gateway Cloning
  Sequencing primers: 5′ M13pUC-fwd; 3′ M13rev
Terms and licenses: Academic/Nonprofit Terms; Industry Terms: Not Available to Industry
Depositor comments: The ORF has no Stop codon. This design enables easy recombination into a destination vector to add an epitope tag of choice and Stop codon to the ORF. Do NOT use this plasmid directly for transfections. A set of 4 custom lentiviral vectors is available ( pLX301 (http://www.addgene.org/25895/) , pLX302 (http://www.addgene.org/25896/) , pLX303 (http://www.addgene.org/25897/) , pLX304 (http://www.addgene.org/25890/) ) to be used to express these ORFs in mammalian cells. These plasmids are not included in the kit and must be ordered separately.
How to cite: pDONR223-PKM2 was a gift from William Hahn & David Root (Addgene plasmid # 23757 ; http://n2t.net/addgene:23757 ; RRID:Addgene_23757)
